>Addgene plasmid #69976 | pY004 (pcDNA3.1-hFnCpf1) | depositor full sequence | sequence record 124359 | pY004 (pcDNA3.1-hFnCpf1) sequence 9443 bps
GACGGATCGGGAGATCTCCCGATCCCCTATGGTGCACTCTCAGTACAATCTGCTCTGATGCCGCATAGTT
AAGCCAGTATCTGCTCCCTGCTTGTGTGTTGGAGGTCGCTGAGTAGTGCGCGAGCAAAATTTAAGCTACA
ACAAGGCAAGGCTTGACCGACAATTGCATGAAGAATCTGCTTAGGGTTAGGCGTTTTGCGCTGCTTCGCG
ATGTACGGGCCAGATATACGCGTTGACATTGATTATTGACTAGTTATTAATAGTAATCAATTACGGGGTC
ATTAGTTCATAGCCCATATATGGAGTTCCGCGTTACATAACTTACGGTAAATGGCCCGCCTGGCTGACCG
CCCAACGACCCCCGCCCATTGACGTCAATAATGACGTATGTTCCCATAGTAACGCCAATAGGGACTTTCC
ATTGACGTCAATGGGTGGAGTATTTACGGTAAACTGCCCACTTGGCAGTACATCAAGTGTATCATATGCC
AAGTACGCCCCCTATTGACGTCAATGACGGTAAATGGCCCGCCTGGCATTATGCCCAGTACATGACCTTA
TGGGACTTTCCTACTTGGCAGTACATCTACGTATTAGTCATCGCTATTACCATGGTGATGCGGTTTTGGC
AGTACATCAATGGGCGTGGATAGCGGTTTGACTCACGGGGATTTCCAAGTCTCCACCCCATTGACGTCAA
TGGGAGTTTGTTTTGGCACCAAAATCAACGGGACTTTCCAAAATGTCGTAACAACTCCGCCCCATTGACG
CAAATGGGCGGTAGGCGTGTACGGTGGGAGGTCTATATAAGCAGAGCTCTCTGGCTAACTAGAGAACCCA
CTGCTTACTGGCTTATCGAAATTAATACGACTCACTATAGGGAGACCCAAGCTGGCTAGCGTTTAAACTT
AAGCTTGGTACCGCCACCATGAGCATCTACCAGGAGTTCGTCAACAAGTATTCACTGAGTAAGACACTGC
GGTTCGAGCTGATCCCACAGGGCAAGACACTGGAGAACATCAAGGCCCGAGGCCTGATTCTGGACGATGA
GAAGCGGGCAAAAGACTATAAGAAAGCCAAGCAGATCATTGATAAATACCACCAGTTCTTTATCGAGGAA
ATTCTGAGCTCCGTGTGCATCAGTGAGGATCTGCTGCAGAATTACTCAGACGTGTACTTCAAGCTGAAGA
AGAGCGACGATGACAACCTGCAGAAGGACTTCAAGTCCGCCAAGGACACCATCAAGAAACAGATTAGCGA
GTACATCAAGGACTCCGAAAAGTTTAAAAATCTGTTCAACCAGAATCTGATCGATGCTAAGAAAGGCCAG
GAGTCCGACCTGATCCTGTGGCTGAAACAGTCTAAGGACAATGGGATTGAACTGTTCAAGGCTAACTCCG
ATATCACTGATATTGACGAGGCACTGGAAATCATCAAGAGCTTCAAGGGATGGACCACATACTTTAAAGG
CTTCCACGAGAACCGCAAGAACGTGTACTCCAGCAACGACATTCCTACCTCCATCATCTACCGAATCGTC
GATGACAATCTGCCAAAGTTCCTGGAGAACAAGGCCAAATATGAATCTCTGAAGGACAAAGCTCCCGAGG
CAATTAATTACGAACAGATCAAGAAAGATCTGGCTGAGGAACTGACATTCGATATCGACTATAAGACTAG
CGAGGTGAACCAGAGGGTCTTTTCCCTGGACGAGGTGTTTGAAATCGCCAATTTCAACAATTACCTGAAC
CAGTCCGGCATTACTAAATTCAATACCATCATTGGCGGGAAGTTTGTGAACGGGGAGAATACCAAGCGCA
AGGGAATTAACGAATACATCAATCTGTATAGCCAGCAGATCAACGACAAAACTCTGAAGAAATACAAGAT
GTCTGTGCTGTTCAAACAGATCCTGAGTGATACCGAGTCCAAGTCTTTTGTCATTGATAAACTGGAAGAT
GACTCAGACGTGGTCACTACCATGCAGAGCTTTTATGAGCAGATCGCCGCTTTCAAGACAGTGGAGGAAA
AATCTATTAAGGAAACTCTGAGTCTGCTGTTCGATGACCTGAAAGCCCAGAAGCTGGACCTGAGTAAGAT
CTACTTCAAAAACGATAAGAGTCTGACAGACCTGTCACAGCAGGTGTTTGATGACTATTCCGTGATTGGG
ACCGCCGTCCTGGAGTACATTACACAGCAGATCGCTCCAAAGAACCTGGATAATCCCTCTAAGAAAGAGC
AGGAACTGATCGCTAAGAAAACCGAGAAGGCAAAATATCTGAGTCTGGAAACAATTAAGCTGGCACTGGA
GGAGTTCAACAAGCACAGGGATATTGACAAACAGTGCCGCTTTGAGGAAATCCTGGCCAACTTCGCAGCC
ATCCCCATGATTTTTGATGAGATCGCCCAGAACAAAGACAATCTGGCTCAGATCAGTATTAAGTACCAGA
ACCAGGGCAAGAAAGACCTGCTGCAGGCTTCAGCAGAAGATGACGTGAAAGCCATCAAGGATCTGCTGGA
CCAGACCAACAATCTGCTGCACAAGCTGAAAATCTTCCATATTAGTCAGTCAGAGGATAAGGCTAATATC
CTGGATAAAGACGAACACTTCTACCTGGTGTTCGAGGAATGTTACTTCGAGCTGGCAAACATTGTCCCCC
TGTATAACAAGATTAGGAACTACATCACACAGAAGCCTTACTCTGACGAGAAGTTTAAACTGAACTTCGA
AAATAGTACCCTGGCCAACGGGTGGGATAAGAACAAGGAGCCTGACAACACAGCTATCCTGTTCATCAAG
GATGACAAGTACTATCTGGGAGTGATGAATAAGAAAAACAATAAGATCTTCGATGACAAAGCCATTAAGG
AGAACAAAGGGGAAGGATACAAGAAAATCGTGTATAAGCTGCTGCCCGGCGCAAATAAGATGCTGCCTAA
GGTGTTCTTCAGCGCCAAGAGTATCAAATTCTACAACCCATCCGAGGACATCCTGCGGATTAGAAATCAC
TCAACACATACTAAGAACGGGAGCCCCCAGAAGGGATATGAGAAATTTGAGTTCAACATCGAGGATTGCA
GGAAGTTTATTGACTTCTACAAGCAGAGCATCTCCAAACACCCTGAATGGAAGGATTTTGGCTTCCGGTT
TTCCGACACACAGAGATATAACTCTATCGACGAGTTCTACCGCGAGGTGGAAAATCAGGGGTATAAGCTG
ACTTTTGAGAACATTTCTGAAAGTTACATCGACAGCGTGGTCAATCAGGGAAAGCTGTACCTGTTCCAGA
TCTATAACAAAGATTTTTCAGCATACAGCAAGGGCAGACCAAACCTGCATACACTGTACTGGAAGGCCCT
GTTCGATGAGAGGAATCTGCAGGACGTGGTCTATAAACTGAACGGAGAGGCCGAACTGTTTTACCGGAAG
CAGTCTATTCCTAAGAAAATCACTCACCCAGCTAAGGAGGCCATCGCTAACAAGAACAAGGACAATCCTA
AGAAAGAGAGCGTGTTCGAATACGATCTGATTAAGGACAAGCGGTTCACCGAAGATAAGTTCTTTTTCCA
TTGTCCAATCACCATTAACTTCAAGTCAAGCGGCGCTAACAAGTTCAACGACGAGATCAATCTGCTGCTG
AAGGAAAAAGCAAACGATGTGCACATCCTGAGCATTGACCGAGGAGAGCGGCATCTGGCCTACTATACCC
TGGTGGATGGCAAAGGGAATATCATTAAGCAGGATACATTCAACATCATTGGCAATGACCGGATGAAAAC
CAACTACCACGATAAACTGGCTGCAATCGAGAAGGATAGAGACTCAGCTAGGAAGGACTGGAAGAAAATC
AACAACATTAAGGAGATGAAGGAAGGCTATCTGAGCCAGGTGGTCCATGAGATTGCAAAGCTGGTCATCG
AATACAATGCCATTGTGGTGTTCGAGGATCTGAACTTCGGCTTTAAGAGGGGGCGCTTTAAGGTGGAAAA
ACAGGTCTATCAGAAGCTGGAGAAAATGCTGATCGAAAAGCTGAATTACCTGGTGTTTAAAGATAACGAG
TTCGACAAGACCGGAGGCGTCCTGAGAGCCTACCAGCTGACAGCTCCCTTTGAAACTTTCAAGAAAATGG
GAAAACAGACAGGCATCATCTACTATGTGCCAGCCGGATTCACTTCCAAGATCTGCCCCGTGACCGGCTT
TGTCAACCAGCTGTACCCTAAATATGAGTCAGTGAGCAAGTCCCAGGAATTTTTCAGCAAGTTCGATAAG
ATCTGTTATAATCTGGACAAGGGGTACTTCGAGTTTTCCTTCGATTACAAGAACTTCGGCGACAAGGCCG
CTAAGGGGAAATGGACCATTGCCTCCTTCGGATCTCGCCTGATCAACTTTCGAAATTCCGATAAAAACCA
CAATTGGGACACTAGGGAGGTGTACCCAACCAAGGAGCTGGAAAAGCTGCTGAAAGACTACTCTATCGAG
TATGGACATGGCGAATGCATCAAGGCAGCCATCTGTGGCGAGAGTGATAAGAAATTTTTCGCCAAGCTGA
CCTCAGTGCTGAATACAATCCTGCAGATGCGGAACTCAAAGACCGGGACAGAACTGGACTATCTGATTAG
CCCCGTGGCTGATGTCAACGGAAACTTCTTCGACAGCAGACAGGCACCCAAAAATATGCCTCAGGATGCA
GACGCCAACGGGGCCTACCACATCGGGCTGAAGGGACTGATGCTGCTGGGCCGGATCAAGAACAATCAGG
AGGGGAAGAAGCTGAACCTGGTCATTAAGAACGAGGAATACTTCGAGTTTGTCCAGAATAGAAATAACAA
AAGGCCGGCGGCCACGAAAAAGGCCGGCCAGGCAAAAAAGAAAAAGGGATCCTACCCATACGATGTTCCA
GATTACGCTTATCCCTACGACGTGCCTGATTATGCATACCCATATGATGTCCCCGACTATGCCTAAGAAT
TCTGCAGATATCCAGCACAGTGGCGGCCGCTCGAGTCTAGAGGGCCCGTTTAAACCCGCTGATCAGCCTC
GACTGTGCCTTCTAGTTGCCAGCCATCTGTTGTTTGCCCCTCCCCCGTGCCTTCCTTGACCCTGGAAGGT
GCCACTCCCACTGTCCTTTCCTAATAAAATGAGGAAATTGCATCGCATTGTCTGAGTAGGTGTCATTCTA
TTCTGGGGGGTGGGGTGGGGCAGGACAGCAAGGGGGAGGATTGGGAAGACAATAGCAGGCATGCTGGGGA
TGCGGTGGGCTCTATGGCTTCTGAGGCGGAAAGAACCAGCTGGGGCTCTAGGGGGTATCCCC
[124 nt withheld, positions 5313-5436]
C
[91 nt withheld, positions 5438-5528]
A
[49 nt withheld, positions 5530-5578]
CCTTTGACGTTGGAGTCCACGTTCTTT
[37 nt withheld, positions 5606-5642]
ACCCTATCTCGGTCTATTCTTTTGATTTATAAGGGATTTTGCCGATTTCGGCCTATTGGTTAAAAAATGA
GCTGATTTAACAAAAATTTAACGCGAATTAATTCTGTGGAATGTGTGTCAGTTAGGGTGTGGAAAGTCCC
CAGGCTCCCCAGCAGGCAGAAGTATGCAAAGCATGCATCTCAATTAGTCAGCAACCAGGTGTGGAAAGTC
CCCAGGCTCCCCAGCAGGCAGAAGTATGCAAAGCATGCATCTCAATTAGTCAGCAACCATAGTCCCGCCC
CTAACTCCGCCCATCCCGCCCCTAACTCCGCCCAGTTCCGCCCATTCTCCGCCCCATGGCTGACTAATTT
TTTTTATTTATGCAGAGGCCGAGGCCGCCTCTGCCTCTGAGCTATTCCAGAAGTAGTGAGGAGGCTTTTT
TGGAGGCCTAGGCTTTTGCAAAAAGCTCCCGGGAGCTTGTATATCCATTTTCGGATCTGATCAAGAGACA
GGATGAGGATCGTTTCGCATGATTGAACAAGATGGATTGCACGCAGGTTCTCCGGCCGCTTGGGTGGAGA
GGCTATTCGGCTATGACTGGGCACAACAGACAATCGGCTGCTCTGATGCCGCCGTGTTCCGGCTGTCAGC
GCAGGGGCGCCCGGTTCTTTTTGTCAAGACCGACCTGTCCGGTGCCCTGAATGAACTGCAGGACGAGGCA
GCGCGGCTATCGTGGCTGGCCACGACGGGCGTTCCTTGCGCAGCTGTGCTCGACGTTGTCACTGAAGCGG
GAAGGGACTGGCTGCTATTGGGCGAAGTGCCGGGGCAGGATCTCCTGTCATCTCACCTTGCTCCTGCCGA
GAAAGTATCCATCATGGCTGATGCAATGCGGCGGCTGCATACGCTTGATCCGGCTACCTGCCCATTCGAC
CACCAAGCGAAACATCGCATCGAGCGAGCACGTACTCGGATGGAAGCCGGTCTTGTCGATCAGGATGATC
TGGACGAAGAGCATCAGGGGCTCGCGCCAGCCGAACTGTTCGCCAGGCTCAAGGCGCGCATGCCCGACGG
CGAGGATCTCGTCGTGACCCATGGCGATGCCTGCTTGCCGAATATCATGGTGGAAAATGGCCGCTTTTCT
GGATTCATCGACTGTGGCCGGCTGGGTGTGGCGGACCGCTATCAGGACATAGCGTTGGCTACCCGTGATA
TTGCTGAAGAGCTTGGCGGCGAATGGGCTGACCGCTTCCTCGTGCTTTACGGTATCGCCGCTCCCGATTC
GCAGCGCATCGCCTTCTATCGCCTTCTTGACGAGTTCTTCTGAGCGGGACTCTGGGGTTCGAAATGACCG
ACCAAGCGACGCCCAACCTGCCATCACGAGATTTCGATTCCACCGCCGCCTTCTATGAAAGGTTGGGCTT
CGGAATCGTTTTCCGGGACGCCGGCTGGATGATCCTCCAGCGCGGGGATCTCATGCTGGAGTTCTTCGCC
CACCCCAACTTGTTTATTGCAGCTTATAATGGTTACAAATAAAGCAATAGCATCACAAATTTCACAAATA
AAGCATTTTTTTCACTGCATTCTAGTTGTGGTTTGTCCAAACTCATCAATGTATCTTATCATGTCTGTAT
ACCGTCGACCTCTAGCTAGAGCTTGGCGTAATCATGGTCATAGCTGTTTCCTGTGTGAAATTGTTATCCG
CTCACAATTCCACACAACATACGAGCCGGAAGCATAAAGTGTAAAGCCTGGGGTGCCTAATGAGTGAGCT
AACTCACATTAATTGCGTTGCGCTCACTGCCCGCTTTCCAGTCGGGAAACCTGTCGTGCCAGCTGCATTA
ATGAATCGGCCAACGCGCGGGGAGAGGCGGTTTGCGTATTGGGCGCTCTTCCGCTTCCTCGCTCACTGAC
TCGCTGCGCTCGGTCGTTCGGCTGCGGCGAGCGGTATCAGCTCACTCAAAGGCGGTAATACGGTTATCCA
CAGAATCAGGGGATAACGCAGGAAAGAACATGTGAGCAAAAGGCCAGCAAAAGGCCAGGAACCGTAAAAA
GGCCGCGTTGCTGGCGTTTTTCCATAGGCTCCGCCCCCCTGACGAGCATCACAAAAATCGACGCTCAAGT
CAGAGGTGGCGAAACCCGACAGGACTATAAAGATACCAGGCGTTTCCCCCTGGAAGCTCCCTCGTGCGCT
CTCCTGTTCCGACCCTGCCGCTTACCGGATACCTGTCCGCCTTTCTCCCTTCGGGAAGCGTGGCGCTTTC
TCATAGCTCACGCTGTAGGTATCTCAGTTCGGTGTAGGTCGTTCGCTCCAAGCTGGGCTGTGTGCACGAA
CCCCCCGTTCAGCCCGACCGCTGCGCCTTATCCGGTAACTATCGTCTTGAGTCCAACCCGGTAAGACACG
ACTTATCGCCACTGGCAGCAGCCACTGGTAACAGGATTAGCAGAGCGAGGTATGTAGGCGGTGCTACAGA
GTTCTTGAAGTGGTGGCCTAACTACGGCTACACTAGAAGAACAGTATTTGGTATCTGCGCTCTGCTGAAG
CCAGTTACCTTCGGAAAAAGAGTTGGTAGCTCTTGATCCGGCAAACAAACCACCGCTGGTAGCGGTTTTT
TTGTTTGCAAGCAGCAGATTACGCGCAGAAAAAAAGGATCTCAAGAAGATCCTTTGATCTTTTCTACGGG
GTCTGACGCTCAGTGGAACGAAAACTCACGTTAAGGGATTTTGGTCATGAGATTATCAAAAAGGATCTTC
ACCTAGATCCTTTTAAATTAAAAATGAAGTTTTAAATCAATCTAAAGTATATATGAGTAAACTTGGTCTG
ACAGTTACCAATGCTTAATCAGTGAGGCACCTATCTCAGCGATCTGTCTATTTCGTTCATCCATAGTTGC
CTGACTCCCCGTCGTGTAGATAACTACGATACGGGAGGGCTTACCATCTGGCCCCAGTGCTGCAATGATA
CCGCGAGACCCACGCTCACCGGCTCCAGATTTATCAGCAATAAACCAGCCAGCCGGAAGGGCCGAGCGCA
GAAGTGGTCCTGCAACTTTATCCGCCTCCATCCAGTCTATTAATTGTTGCCGGGAAGCTAGAGTAAGTAG
TTCGCCAGTTAATAGTTTGCGCAACGTTGTTGCCATTGCTACAGGCATCGTGGTGTCACGCTCGTCGTTT
GGTATGGCTTCATTCAGCTCCGGTTCCCAACGATCAAGGCGAGTTACATGATCCCCCATGTTGTGCAAAA
AAGCGGTTAGCTCCTTCGGTCCTCCGATCGTTGTCAGAAGTAAGTTGGCCGCAGTGTTATCACTCATGGT
TATGGCAGCACTGCATAATTCTCTTACTGTCATGCCATCCGTAAGATGCTTTTCTGTGACTGGTGAGTAC
TCAACCAAGTCATTCTGAGAATAGTGTATGCGGCGACCGAGTTGCTCTTGCCCGGCGTCAATACGGGATA
ATACCGCGCCACATAGCAGAACTTTAAAAGTGCTCATCATTGGAAAACGTTCTTCGGGGCGAAAACTCTC
AAGGATCTTACCGCTGTTGAGATCCAGTTCGATGTAACCCACTCGTGCACCCAACTGATCTTCAGCATCT
TTTACTTTCACCAGCGTTTCTGGGTGAGCAAAAACAGGAAGGCAAAATGCCGCAAAAAAGGGAATAAGGG
CGACACGGAAATGTTGAATACTCATACTCTTCCTTTTTCAATATTATTGAAGCATTTATCAGGGTTATTG
TCTCATGAGCGGATACATATTTGAATGTATTTAGAAAAATAAACAAATAGGGGTTCCGCGCACATTTCCC
CGAAAAGTGCCACCTGACGTC
Features (pLannotate 1.2.2; 22 found; start..end, strand, type, name):
     28..80      -  misc_feature   bom (fragment): basis of mobility region from pBR322
    235..614     +  enhancer       CMV enhancer: human cytomegalovirus immediate early enhancer
    615..818     +  promoter       CMV promoter: human cytomegalovirus (CMV) immediate early promoter
    814..847     +  LTR            5' LTR (truncated) (fragment): truncated 5' long terminal repeat (LTR) from HIV-1
    863..881     +  promoter       T7 promoter: promoter for bacteriophage T7 RNA polymerase
    929..4828    +  CDS            cas12a: CS12A_FRATN - Also known as cpf1 From Francisella tularensis subsp. novicida (strain U112).
   4829..4876    +  CDS            nucleoplasmin NLS: bipartite nuclear localization signal from nucleoplasmin
   4883..4963    +  CDS            3xHA: three tandem HA epitope tags
   5043..5267    +  polyA_signal   bGH poly(A) signal: bovine growth hormone polyadenylation signal
   5271..5292    +  promoter       SV40 promoter (fragment): SV40 enhancer and early promoter
   5313..5741    +  rep_origin     f1 ori (sequence partly withheld): f1 bacteriophage origin of replication; arrow indicates direction of (+) strand synthesis
   5755..6084    +  promoter       SV40 promoter: SV40 enhancer and early promoter
   6151..6942    +  CDS            neo: KKA2_KLEPN - Also known as kan, nptII. Experimental evidence at protein level: Swiss-Prot protein existence level 1. Resistance to kanamycin, neomycin, paromomycin, ribostamycin, butirosin and gentamicin B. From Klebsiella pneumoniae.
   6966..7124    +  CDS            ble (fragment): BLE_KLEPN - Experimental evidence at protein level: Swiss-Prot protein existence level 1. Binding protein with a strong affinity to the bleomycin family of antibiotics. Binds to CL990; an antimitotic-antibiotic compound. From Klebsiella pneumoniae.
   7119..7240    +  polyA_signal   SV40 poly(A) signal: SV40 polyadenylation signal
   7313..7329    -  protein_bind   lac operator: The lac repressor binds to the lac operator to inhibit transcription in E. coli. This inhibition can be relieved by adding lactose or isopropyl-β-D-thiogalactopyranoside (IPTG). lac repressor encoded by lacI
   7337..7367    -  promoter       lac promoter: promoter for the E. coli lac operon
   7382..7403    -  protein_bind   CAP binding site: CAP binding activates transcription in the presence of cAMP. E. coli catabolite activator protein
   7416..7508    -  CDS            lacI (fragment): lac repressor; lacI; The lac repressor binds to the lac operator to inhibit transcription in E. coli. This inhibition can be relieved by adding lactose or isopropyl-β-D-thiogalactopyranoside (IPTG).
   7691..8276    -  rep_origin     ori: high-copy-number ColE1/pMB1/pBR322/pUC origin of replication
   8447..9307    -  CDS            AmpR: β-lactamase; bla; confers resistance to ampicillin, carbenicillin, and related antibiotics
   9308..9412    -  promoter       AmpR promoter: bla
