>Addgene plasmid #69976 | pY004 (pcDNA3.1-hFnCpf1) | addgene full sequence | sequence record 234623 | Addgene NGS Result
GACGGATCGGGAGATCTCCCGATCCCCTATGGTGCACTCTCAGTACAATCTGCTCTGATGCCGCATAGTT
AAGCCAGTATCTGCTCCCTGCTTGTGTGTTGGAGGTCGCTGAGTAGTGCGCGAGCAAAATTTAAGCTACA
ACAAGGCAAGGCTTGACCGACAATTGCATGAAGAATCTGCTTAGGGTTAGGCGTTTTGCGCTGCTTCGCG
ATGTACGGGCCAGATATACGCGTTGACATTGATTATTGACTAGTTATTAATAGTAATCAATTACGGGGTC
ATTAGTTCATAGCCCATATATGGAGTTCCGCGTTACATAACTTACGGTAAATGGCCCGCCTGGCTGACCG
CCCAACGACCCCCGCCCATTGACGTCAATAATGACGTATGTTCCCATAGTAACGCCAATAGGGACTTTCC
ATTGACGTCAATGGGTGGAGTATTTACGGTAAACTGCCCACTTGGCAGTACATCAAGTGTATCATATGCC
AAGTACGCCCCCTATTGACGTCAATGACGGTAAATGGCCCGCCTGGCATTATGCCCAGTACATGACCTTA
TGGGACTTTCCTACTTGGCAGTACATCTACGTATTAGTCATCGCTATTACCATGGTGATGCGGTTTTGGC
AGTACATCAATGGGCGTGGATAGCGGTTTGACTCACGGGGATTTCCAAGTCTCCACCCCATTGACGTCAA
TGGGAGTTTGTTTTGGCACCAAAATCAACGGGACTTTCCAAAATGTCGTAACAACTCCGCCCCATTGACG
CAAATGGGCGGTAGGCGTGTACGGTGGGAGGTCTATATAAGCAGAGCTCTCTGGCTAACTAGAGAACCCA
CTGCTTACTGGCTTATCGAAATTAATACGACTCACTATAGGGAGACCCAAGCTGGCTAGCGTTTAAACTT
AAGCTTGGTACCGCCACCATGAGCATCTACCAGGAGTTCGTCAACAAGTATTCACTGAGTAAGACACTGC
GGTTCGAGCTGATCCCACAGGGCAAGACACTGGAGAACATCAAGGCCCGAGGCCTGATTCTGGACGATGA
GAAGCGGGCAAAAGACTATAAGAAAGCCAAGCAGATCATTGATAAATACCACCAGTTCTTTATCGAGGAA
ATTCTGAGCTCCGTGTGCATCAGTGAGGATCTGCTGCAGAATTACTCAGACGTGTACTTCAAGCTGAAGA
AGAGCGACGATGACAACCTGCAGAAGGACTTCAAGTCCGCCAAGGACACCATCAAGAAACAGATTAGCGA
GTACATCAAGGACTCCGAAAAGTTTAAAAATCTGTTCAACCAGAATCTGATCGATGCTAAGAAAGGCCAG
GAGTCCGACCTGATCCTGTGGCTGAAACAGTCTAAGGACAATGGGATTGAACTGTTCAAGGCTAACTCCG
ATATCACTGATATTGACGAGGCACTGGAAATCATCAAGAGCTTCAAGGGATGGACCACATACTTTAAAGG
CTTCCACGAGAACCGCAAGAACGTGTACTCCAGCAACGACATTCCTACCTCCATCATCTACCGAATCGTC
GATGACAATCTGCCAAAGTTCCTGGAGAACAAGGCCAAATATGAATCTCTGAAGGACAAAGCTCCCGAGG
CAATTAATTACGAACAGATCAAGAAAGATCTGGCTGAGGAACTGACATTCGATATCGACTATAAGACTAG
CGAGGTGAACCAGAGGGTCTTTTCCCTGGACGAGGTGTTTGAAATCGCCAATTTCAACAATTACCTGAAC
CAGTCCGGCATTACTAAATTCAATACCATCATTGGCGGGAAGTTTGTGAACGGGGAGAATACCAAGCGCA
AGGGAATTAACGAATACATCAATCTGTATAGCCAGCAGATCAACGACAAAACTCTGAAGAAATACAAGAT
GTCTGTGCTGTTCAAACAGATCCTGAGTGATACCGAGTCCAAGTCTTTTGTCATTGATAAACTGGAAGAT
GACTCAGACGTGGTCACTACCATGCAGAGCTTTTATGAGCAGATCGCCGCTTTCAAGACAGTGGAGGAAA
AATCTATTAAGGAAACTCTGAGTCTGCTGTTCGATGACCTGAAAGCCCAGAAGCTGGACCTGAGTAAGAT
CTACTTCAAAAACGATAAGAGTCTGACAGACCTGTCACAGCAGGTGTTTGATGACTATTCCGTGATTGGG
ACCGCCGTCCTGGAGTACATTACACAGCAGATCGCTCCAAAGAACCTGGATAATCCCTCTAAGAAAGAGC
AGGAACTGATCGCTAAGAAAACCGAGAAGGCAAAATATCTGAGTCTGGAAACAATTAAGCTGGCACTGGA
GGAGTTCAACAAGCACAGGGATATTGACAAACAGTGCCGCTTTGAGGAAATCCTGGCCAACTTCGCAGCC
ATCCCCATGATTTTTGATGAGATCGCCCAGAACAAAGACAATCTGGCTCAGATCAGTATTAAGTACCAGA
ACCAGGGCAAGAAAGACCTGCTGCAGGCTTCAGCAGAAGATGACGTGAAAGCCATCAAGGATCTGCTGGA
CCAGACCAACAATCTGCTGCACAAGCTGAAAATCTTCCATATTAGTCAGTCAGAGGATAAGGCTAATATC
CTGGATAAAGACGAACACTTCTACCTGGTGTTCGAGGAATGTTACTTCGAGCTGGCAAACATTGTCCCCC
TGTATAACAAGATTAGGAACTACATCACACAGAAGCCTTACTCTGACGAGAAGTTTAAACTGAACTTCGA
AAATAGTACCCTGGCCAACGGGTGGGATAAGAACAAGGAGCCTGACAACACAGCTATCCTGTTCATCAAG
GATGACAAGTACTATCTGGGAGTGATGAATAAGAAAAACAATAAGATCTTCGATGACAAAGCCATTAAGG
AGAACAAAGGGGAAGGATACAAGAAAATCGTGTATAAGCTGCTGCCCGGCGCAAATAAGATGCTGCCTAA
GGTGTTCTTCAGCGCCAAGAGTATCAAATTCTACAACCCATCCGAGGACATCCTGCGGATTAGAAATCAC
TCAACACATACTAAGAACGGGAGCCCCCAGAAGGGATATGAGAAATTTGAGTTCAACATCGAGGATTGCA
GGAAGTTTATTGACTTCTACAAGCAGAGCATCTCCAAACACCCTGAATGGAAGGATTTTGGCTTCCGGTT
TTCCGACACACAGAGATATAACTCTATCGACGAGTTCTACCGCGAGGTGGAAAATCAGGGGTATAAGCTG
ACTTTTGAGAACATTTCTGAAAGTTACATCGACAGCGTGGTCAATCAGGGAAAGCTGTACCTGTTCCAGA
TCTATAACAAAGATTTTTCAGCATACAGCAAGGGCAGACCAAACCTGCATACACTGTACTGGAAGGCCCT
GTTCGATGAGAGGAATCTGCAGGACGTGGTCTATAAACTGAACGGAGAGGCCGAACTGTTTTACCGGAAG
CAGTCTATTCCTAAGAAAATCACTCACCCAGCTAAGGAGGCCATCGCTAACAAGAACAAGGACAATCCTA
AGAAAGAGAGCGTGTTCGAATACGATCTGATTAAGGACAAGCGGTTCACCGAAGATAAGTTCTTTTTCCA
TTGTCCAATCACCATTAACTTCAAGTCAAGCGGCGCTAACAAGTTCAACGACGAGATCAATCTGCTGCTG
AAGGAAAAAGCAAACGATGTGCACATCCTGAGCATTGACCGAGGAGAGCGGCATCTGGCCTACTATACCC
TGGTGGATGGCAAAGGGAATATCATTAAGCAGGATACATTCAACATCATTGGCAATGACCGGATGAAAAC
CAACTACCACGATAAACTGGCTGCAATCGAGAAGGATAGAGACTCAGCTAGGAAGGACTGGAAGAAAATC
AACAACATTAAGGAGATGAAGGAAGGCTATCTGAGCCAGGTGGTCCATGAGATTGCAAAGCTGGTCATCG
AATACAATGCCATTGTGGTGTTCGAGGATCTGAACTTCGGCTTTAAGAGGGGGCGCTTTAAGGTGGAAAA
ACAGGTCTATCAGAAGCTGGAGAAAATGCTGATCGAAAAGCTGAATTACCTGGTGTTTAAAGATAACGAG
TTCGACAAGACCGGAGGCGTCCTGAGAGCCTACCAGCTGACAGCTCCCTTTGAAACTTTCAAGAAAATGG
GAAAACAGACAGGCATCATCTACTATGTGCCAGCCGGATTCACTTCCAAGATCTGCCCCGTGACCGGCTT
TGTCAACCAGCTGTACCCTAAATATGAGTCAGTGAGCAAGTCCCAGGAATTTTTCAGCAAGTTCGATAAG
ATCTGTTATAATCTGGACAAGGGGTACTTCGAGTTTTCCTTCGATTACAAGAACTTCGGCGACAAGGCCG
CTAAGGGGAAATGGACCATTGCCTCCTTCGGATCTCGCCTGATCAACTTTCGAAATTCCGATAAAAACCA
CAATTGGGACACTAGGGAGGTGTACCCAACCAAGGAGCTGGAAAAGCTGCTGAAAGACTACTCTATCGAG
TATGGACATGGCGAATGCATCAAGGCAGCCATCTGTGGCGAGAGTGATAAGAAATTTTTCGCCAAGCTGA
CCTCAGTGCTGAATACAATCCTGCAGATGCGGAACTCAAAGACCGGGACAGAACTGGACTATCTGATTAG
CCCCGTGGCTGATGTCAACGGAAACTTCTTCGACAGCAGACAGGCACCCAAAAATATGCCTCAGGATGCA
GACGCCAACGGGGCCTACCACATCGGGCTGAAGGGACTGATGCTGCTGGGCCGGATCAAGAACAATCAGG
AGGGGAAGAAGCTGAACCTGGTCATTAAGAACGAGGAATACTTCGAGTTTGTCCAGAATAGAAATAACAA
AAGGCCGGCGGCCACGAAAAAGGCCGGCCAGGCAAAAAAGAAAAAGGGATCCTACCCATACGATGTTCCA
GATTACGCTTATCCCTACGACGTGCCTGATTATGCATACCCATATGATGTCCCCGACTATGCCTAAGAAT
TCTGCAGATATCCAGCACAGTGGCGGCCGCTCGAGTCTAGAGGGCCCGTTTAAACCCGCTGATCAGCCTC
GACTGTGCCTTCTAGTTGCCAGCCATCTGTTGTTTGCCCCTCCCCCGTGCCTTCCTTGACCCTGGAAGGT
GCCACTCCCACTGTCCTTTCCTAATAAAATGAGGAAATTGCATCGCATTGTCTGAGTAGGTGTCATTCTA
TTCTGGGGGGTGGGGTGGGGCAGGACAGCAAGGGGGAGGATTGGGAAGACAATAGCAGGCATGCTGGGGA
TGCGGTGGGCTCTATGGCTTCTGAGGCGGAAAGAACCAGCTGGGGCTCTAGGGGGTATCCCC
[124 nt withheld, positions 5313-5436]
C
[91 nt withheld, positions 5438-5528]
A
[49 nt withheld, positions 5530-5578]
CCTTTGACGTTGGAGTCCACGTTCTTT
[37 nt withheld, positions 5606-5642]
ACCCTATCTCGGTCTATTCTTTTGATTTATAAGGGATTTTGCCGATTTCGGCCTATTGGTTAAAAAATGA
GCTGATTTAACAAAAATTTAACGCGAATTAATTCTGTGGAATGTGTGTCAGTTAGGGTGTGGAAAGTCCC
CAGGCTCCCCAGCAGGCAGAAGTATGCAAAGCATGCATCTCAATTAGTCAGCAACCAGGTGTGGAAAGTC
CCCAGGCTCCCCAGCAGGCAGAAGTATGCAAAGCATGCATCTCAATTAGTCAGCAACCATAGTCCCGCCC
CTAACTCCGCCCATCCCGCCCCTAACTCCGCCCAGTTCCGCCCATTCTCCGCCCCATGGCTGACTAATTT
TTTTTATTTATGCAGAGGCCGAGGCCGCCTCTGCCTCTGAGCTATTCCAGAAGTAGTGAGGAGGCTTTTT
TGGAGGCCTAGGCTTTTGCAAAAAGCTCCCGGGAGCTTGTATATCCATTTTCGGATCTGATCAAGAGACA
GGATGAGGATCGTTTCGCATGATTGAACAAGATGGATTGCACGCAGGTTCTCCGGCCGCTTGGGTGGAGA
GGCTATTCGGCTATGACTGGGCACAACAGACAATCGGCTGCTCTGATGCCGCCGTGTTCCGGCTGTCAGC
GCAGGGGCGCCCGGTTCTTTTTGTCAAGACCGACCTGTCCGGTGCCCTGAATGAACTGCAGGACGAGGCA
GCGCGGCTATCGTGGCTGGCCACGACGGGCGTTCCTTGCGCAGCTGTGCTCGACGTTGTCACTGAAGCGG
GAAGGGACTGGCTGCTATTGGGCGAAGTGCCGGGGCAGGATCTCCTGTCATCTCACCTTGCTCCTGCCGA
GAAAGTATCCATCATGGCTGATGCAATGCGGCGGCTGCATACGCTTGATCCGGCTACCTGCCCATTCGAC
CACCAAGCGAAACATCGCATCGAGCGAGCACGTACTCGGATGGAAGCCGGTCTTGTCGATCAGGATGATC
TGGACGAAGAGCATCAGGGGCTCGCGCCAGCCGAACTGTTCGCCAGGCTCAAGGCGCGCATGCCCGACGG
CGAGGATCTCGTCGTGACCCATGGCGATGCCTGCTTGCCGAATATCATGGTGGAAAATGGCCGCTTTTCT
GGATTCATCGACTGTGGCCGGCTGGGTGTGGCGGACCGCTATCAGGACATAGCGTTGGCTACCCGTGATA
TTGCTGAAGAGCTTGGCGGCGAATGGGCTGACCGCTTCCTCGTGCTTTACGGTATCGCCGCTCCCGATTC
GCAGCGCATCGCCTTCTATCGCCTTCTTGACGAGTTCTTCTGAGCGGGACTCTGGGGTTCGAAATGACCG
ACCAAGCGACGCCCAACCTGCCATCACGAGATTTCGATTCCACCGCCGCCTTCTATGAAAGGTTGGGCTT
CGGAATCGTTTTCCGGGACGCCGGCTGGATGATCCTCCAGCGCGGGGATCTCATGCTGGAGTTCTTCGCC
CACCCCAACTTGTTTATTGCAGCTTATAATGGTTACAAATAAAGCAATAGCATCACAAATTTCACAAATA
AAGCATTTTTTTCACTGCATTCTAGTTGTGGTTTGTCCAAACTCATCAATGTATCTTATCATGTCTGTAT
ACCGTCGACCTCTAGCTAGAGCTTGGCGTAATCATGGTCATAGCTGTTTCCTGTGTGAAATTGTTATCCG
CTCACAATTCCACACAACATACGAGCCGGAAGCATAAAGTGTAAAGCCTGGGGTGCCTAATGAGTGAGCT
AACTCACATTAATTGCGTTGCGCTCACTGCCCGCTTTCCAGTCGGGAAACCTGTCGTGCCAGCTGCATTA
ATGAATCGGCCAACGCGCGGGGAGAGGCGGTTTGCGTATTGGGCGCTCTTCCGCTTCCTCGCTCACTGAC
TCGCTGCGCTCGGTCGTTCGGCTGCGGCGAGCGGTATCAGCTCACTCAAAGGCGGTAATACGGTTATCCA
CAGAATCAGGGGATAACGCAGGAAAGAACATGTGAGCAAAAGGCCAGCAAAAGGCCAGGAACCGTAAAAA
GGCCGCGTTGCTGGCGTTTTTCCATAGGCTCCGCCCCCCTGACGAGCATCACAAAAATCGACGCTCAAGT
CAGAGGTGGCGAAACCCGACAGGACTATAAAGATACCAGGCGTTTCCCCCTGGAAGCTCCCTCGTGCGCT
CTCCTGTTCCGACCCTGCCGCTTACCGGATACCTGTCCGCCTTTCTCCCTTCGGGAAGCGTGGCGCTTTC
TCATAGCTCACGCTGTAGGTATCTCAGTTCGGTGTAGGTCGTTCGCTCCAAGCTGGGCTGTGTGCACGAA
CCCCCCGTTCAGCCCGACCGCTGCGCCTTATCCGGTAACTATCGTCTTGAGTCCAACCCGGTAAGACACG
ACTTATCGCCACTGGCAGCAGCCACTGGTAACAGGATTAGCAGAGCGAGGTATGTAGGCGGTGCTACAGA
GTTCTTGAAGTGGTGGCCTAACTACGGCTACACTAGAAGAACAGTATTTGGTATCTGCGCTCTGCTGAAG
CCAGTTACCTTCGGAAAAAGAGTTGGTAGCTCTTGATCCGGCAAACAAACCACCGCTGGTAGCGGTGGTT
TTTTTGTTTGCAAGCAGCAGATTACGCGCAGAAAAAAAGGATCTCAAGAAGATCCTTTGATCTTTTCTAC
GGGGTCTGACGCTCAGTGGAACGAAAACTCACGTTAAGGGATTTTGGTCATGAGATTATCAAAAAGGATC
TTCACCTAGATCCTTTTAAATTAAAAATGAAGTTTTAAATCAATCTAAAGTATATATGAGTAAACTTGGT
CTGACAGTTACCAATGCTTAATCAGTGAGGCACCTATCTCAGCGATCTGTCTATTTCGTTCATCCATAGT
TGCCTGACTCCCCGTCGTGTAGATAACTACGATACGGGAGGGCTTACCATCTGGCCCCAGTGCTGCAATG
ATACCGCGAGACCCACGCTCACCGGCTCCAGATTTATCAGCAATAAACCAGCCAGCCGGAAGGGCCGAGC
GCAGAAGTGGTCCTGCAACTTTATCCGCCTCCATCCAGTCTATTAATTGTTGCCGGGAAGCTAGAGTAAG
TAGTTCGCCAGTTAATAGTTTGCGCAACGTTGTTGCCATTGCTACAGGCATCGTGGTGTCACGCTCGTCG
TTTGGTATGGCTTCATTCAGCTCCGGTTCCCAACGATCAAGGCGAGTTACATGATCCCCCATGTTGTGCA
AAAAAGCGGTTAGCTCCTTCGGTCCTCCGATCGTTGTCAGAAGTAAGTTGGCCGCAGTGTTATCACTCAT
GGTTATGGCAGCACTGCATAATTCTCTTACTGTCATGCCATCCGTAAGATGCTTTTCTGTGACTGGTGAG
TACTCAACCAAGTCATTCTGAGAATAGTGTATGCGGCGACCGAGTTGCTCTTGCCCGGCGTCAATACGGG
ATAATACCGCGCCACATAGCAGAACTTTAAAAGTGCTCATCATTGGAAAACGTTCTTCGGGGCGAAAACT
CTCAAGGATCTTACCGCTGTTGAGATCCAGTTCGATGTAACCCACTCGTGCACCCAACTGATCTTCAGCA
TCTTTTACTTTCACCAGCGTTTCTGGGTGAGCAAAAACAGGAAGGCAAAATGCCGCAAAAAAGGGAATAA
GGGCGACACGGAAATGTTGAATACTCATACTCTTCCTTTTTCAATATTATTGAAGCATTTATCAGGGTTA
TTGTCTCATGAGCGGATACATATTTGAATGTATTTAGAAAAATAAACAAATAGGGGTTCCGCGCACATTT
CCCCGAAAAGTGCCACCTGACGTC
Features (pLannotate 1.2.2; 22 found; start..end, strand, type, name):
     28..80      -  misc_feature   bom (fragment): basis of mobility region from pBR322
    235..614     +  enhancer       CMV enhancer: human cytomegalovirus immediate early enhancer
    615..818     +  promoter       CMV promoter: human cytomegalovirus (CMV) immediate early promoter
    814..847     +  LTR            5' LTR (truncated) (fragment): truncated 5' long terminal repeat (LTR) from HIV-1
    863..881     +  promoter       T7 promoter: promoter for bacteriophage T7 RNA polymerase
    929..4828    +  CDS            cas12a: CS12A_FRATN - Also known as cpf1 From Francisella tularensis subsp. novicida (strain U112).
   4829..4876    +  CDS            nucleoplasmin NLS: bipartite nuclear localization signal from nucleoplasmin
   4883..4963    +  CDS            3xHA: three tandem HA epitope tags
   5043..5267    +  polyA_signal   bGH poly(A) signal: bovine growth hormone polyadenylation signal
   5271..5292    +  promoter       SV40 promoter (fragment): SV40 enhancer and early promoter
   5313..5741    +  rep_origin     f1 ori (sequence partly withheld): f1 bacteriophage origin of replication; arrow indicates direction of (+) strand synthesis
   5755..6084    +  promoter       SV40 promoter: SV40 enhancer and early promoter
   6151..6942    +  CDS            neo: KKA2_KLEPN - Also known as kan, nptII. Experimental evidence at protein level: Swiss-Prot protein existence level 1. Resistance to kanamycin, neomycin, paromomycin, ribostamycin, butirosin and gentamicin B. From Klebsiella pneumoniae.
   6966..7124    +  CDS            ble (fragment): BLE_KLEPN - Experimental evidence at protein level: Swiss-Prot protein existence level 1. Binding protein with a strong affinity to the bleomycin family of antibiotics. Binds to CL990; an antimitotic-antibiotic compound. From Klebsiella pneumoniae.
   7119..7240    +  polyA_signal   SV40 poly(A) signal: SV40 polyadenylation signal
   7313..7329    -  protein_bind   lac operator: The lac repressor binds to the lac operator to inhibit transcription in E. coli. This inhibition can be relieved by adding lactose or isopropyl-β-D-thiogalactopyranoside (IPTG). lac repressor encoded by lacI
   7337..7367    -  promoter       lac promoter: promoter for the E. coli lac operon
   7382..7403    -  protein_bind   CAP binding site: CAP binding activates transcription in the presence of cAMP. E. coli catabolite activator protein
   7416..7508    -  CDS            lacI (fragment): lac repressor; lacI; The lac repressor binds to the lac operator to inhibit transcription in E. coli. This inhibition can be relieved by adding lactose or isopropyl-β-D-thiogalactopyranoside (IPTG).
   7691..8279    -  rep_origin     ori: high-copy-number ColE1/pMB1/pBR322/pUC origin of replication
   8450..9310    -  CDS            AmpR: β-lactamase; bla; confers resistance to ampicillin, carbenicillin, and related antibiotics
   9311..9415    -  promoter       AmpR promoter: bla
