[The description below was written by a language model from this plasmid's Addgene catalogue record and pLannotate feature annotations shown in this document.]
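Description:
pY004 (pcDNA3.1-hFnCpf1) is a mammalian expression plasmid of about 9.4 kb, built on the pcDNA3.1 backbone, that produces a human codon-optimized version of Cpf1 (Cas12a) from Francisella novicida. It is propagated in E. coli through a high-copy ColE1/pUC-type origin with ampicillin selection from the β-lactamase gene. An f1 origin is also present. For mammalian cells, an SV40 enhancer/early promoter drives a neomycin phosphotransferase gene followed by an SV40 polyadenylation signal, which allows G418 selection of stable transfectants.

The expression cassette consists of the CMV immediate-early enhancer and promoter, the roughly 3.9 kb Cpf1 coding sequence, and a bovine growth hormone polyadenylation signal. The nuclease is fused at its C terminus to a bipartite nucleoplasmin nuclear localization signal, which directs the bacterial protein into the nucleus, and to three tandem HA epitopes for detection by immunoblotting or immunostaining. A T7 promoter lies between the CMV promoter and the open reading frame and could support in vitro transcription. Neither feature table shows a guide RNA (crRNA) expression cassette, so the targeting RNA would have to be supplied separately.

The two sequence records, depositor and sequencing-derived, carry the same annotations and differ by only three nucleotides in length, within the bacterial origin region. Short annotated fragments such as the HIV-1 LTR, ble, lacI and bom matches appear to be backbone remnants or incidental hits rather than functional parts. The plasmid is used to express FnCpf1, a single RNA-guided class 2 CRISPR endonuclease, in human or other mammalian cells.
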