Addgene plasmid #69976: pY004 (pcDNA3.1-hFnCpf1)
Purpose: Expresses humanized FnCpf1
Depositing lab: Feng Zhang. Depositing organization: Broad Institute. Publication: Cpf1 Is a Single RNA-Guided Endonuclease of a Class 2 CRISPR-Cas System. Zetsche B, Gootenberg JS, Abudayyeh OO, Slaymaker IM, Makarova KS, Essletzbichler P, Volz SE, Joung J, van der Oost J, Regev A, Koonin EV, Zhang F. Cell. 2015 Sep 23. pii: S0092-8674(15)01200-3. doi: 10.1016/j.cell.2015.09.038. PubMed 26422227.
Backbone
  Vector backbone: pcDNA3.1
  Backbone size w/o insert (bp): 5364
  Total vector size (bp): 9443
  Vector type: Mammalian Expression, CRISPR
  Selectable markers: Neomycin (select with G418)
Growth in bacteria
  Bacterial resistance: Ampicillin, 100 μg/mL
  Growth temperature: 37°C
  Growth strain: NEB Stable
  Copy number: Unknown
Gene/Insert
  Gene/Insert name: hFnCpf1 (alt name: Cpf1)
  Species: Francisella_novicida
  Insert size (bp): 3900
  Promoter: CMV
  Tag / fusion protein: NLS & 3xHA (C terminal on insert)
  Cloning method: Unknown
  Sequencing primers: 5′ CMV-F; 3′ BGH-rev
Resource information
  A portion of this plasmid was derived from a plasmid made by: GenScript USA Inc.
Terms and licenses: Academic/Nonprofit Terms; Industry Terms: Not Available to Industry
How to cite: pY004 (pcDNA3.1-hFnCpf1) was a gift from Feng Zhang (Addgene plasmid # 69976 ; http://n2t.net/addgene:69976 ; RRID:Addgene_69976)
