>Addgene plasmid #69976 | pY004 (pcDNA3.1-hFnCpf1) | addgene partial sequence | sequence record 140352 | CMV-F 5'-CGCAAATGGGCGGTAGGCGTG-3'
CTATATAAGCAGAGCTCTCTGGCTAACTAGAGAACCCACTGCTTACTGGCTTATCGAAATTAATACGACT
CACTATAGGGAGACCCAAGCTGGCTAGCGTTTAAACTTAAGCTTGGTACCGCCACCATGAGCATCTACCA
GGAGTTCGTCAACAAGTATTCACTGAGTAAGACACTGCGGTTCGAGCTGATCCCACAGGGCAAGACACTG
GAGAACATCAAGGCCCGAGGCCTGATTCTGGACGATGAGAAGCGGGCAAAAGACTATAAGAAAGCCAAGC
AGATCATTGATAAATACCACCAGTTCTTTATCGAGGAAATTCTGAGCTCCGTGTGCATCAGTGAGGATCT
GCTGCAGAATTACTCAGACGTGTACTTCAAGCTGAAGAAGAGCGACGATGACAACCTGCAGAAGGACTTC
AAGTCCGCCAAGGACACCATCAAGAAACAGATTAGCGAGTACATCAAGGACTCCGAAAAGTTTAAAAATC
TGTTCAACCAGAATCTGATCGATGCTAAGAAAGGCCAGGAGTCCGACCTGATCCTGTGGCTGAAACAGTC
TAAGGACAATGGGATTGAACTGTTCAAGGCTAACTCCGATATCACTGATATTGACGAGGCACTGGAAATC
ATCAAGAGCTTCAAGGGATGGACCACATACTTTAAAGGCTTCCACGAGAACCGCAAGAACGTGTACTCCA
GCAACGACATTCCTACCTCCATCATCTACCGAATCGTCGATGACAATCTGCCAAAGTTCCTGGAGAACAA
GGCCAAATATGAATCTCTGAAGGACAAAGCTCCCGAGGCAATTAATTACGAACAGATCAAGAAAGATCTG
GCTGAGGAACTGACATTCGATATCGACTATAAGACTAGCGAGGTGAACCAGAGGGTCTTTTCCCTGGACG
AGGTGTTTGAAATCGCCAATTTCAACAATTACCTGAACCAGTCCGGCATTACTAAATTCAATACCATCAT
TGGCGGGAAGTTTGTGAACGGGGAGAATACCAAGCGCAAGGGAATTAACGAATACATCAATCTGTATAGC
CAGCAGATCAACGACAAAACTCTGAAGAAATACAAGATGTCTGT
