>Addgene plasmid #69976 | pY004 (pcDNA3.1-hFnCpf1) | addgene partial sequence | sequence record 140353 | BGH-rev 5'-TAGAAGGCACAGTCGAGG-3'
GGGCCCTCTAGACTCGAGCGGCCGCCACTGTGCTGGATATCTGCAGAATTCTTAGGCATAGTCGGGGACA
TCATATGGGTATGCATAATCAGGCACGTCGTAGGGATAAGCGTAATCTGGAACATCGTATGGGTAGGATC
CCTTTTTCTTTTTTGCCTGGCCGGCCTTTTTCGTGGCCGCCGGCCTTTTGTTATTTCTATTCTGGACAAA
CTCGAAGTATTCCTCGTTCTTAATGACCAGGTTCAGCTTCTTCCCCTCCTGATTGTTCTTGATCCGGCCC
AGCAGCATCAGTCCCTTCAGCCCGATGTGGTAGGCCCCGTTGGCGTCTGCATCCTGAGGCATATTTTTGG
GTGCCTGTCTGCTGTCGAAGAAGTTTCCGTTGACATCAGCCACGGGGCTAATCAGATAGTCCAGTTCTGT
CCCGGTCTTTGAGTTCCGCATCTGCAGGATTGTATTCAGCACTGAGGTCAGCTTGGCGAAAAATTTCTTA
TCACTCTCGCCACAGATGGCTGCCTTGATGCATTCGCCATGTCCATACTCGATAGAGTAGTCTTTCAGCA
GCTTTTCCAGCTCCTTGGTTGGGTACACCTCCCTAGTGTCCCAATTGTGGTTTTTATCGGAATTTCGAAA
GTTGATCAGGCGAGATCCGAAGGAGGCAATGGTCCATTTCCCCTTAGCGGCCTTGTCGCCGAAGTTCTTG
TAATCGAAGGAAAACTCGAAGTACCCCTTGTCCAGATTATAACAGATCTTATCGAACTTGCTGAAAAATT
CCTGGGACTTGCTCACTGACTCATATTTAGGGTACAGCTGGTTGACAAAGCCGGTCACGGGGCAGATCTT
GGAAGTGAATCCGGCTGGCACATAGTAGATGATGCCTGTCTGTTTTCCCATTTTCTTGAAAGTTTCAAAG
GGAGCTGTCAGCTGGTAGGCTCTCAGGACGCCTCCGGTCTTGTCGAACTCGTTATCTTTAAACACCAGGT
AATTCAGCTTTTCGATCAGCATTTTCTCCAGCTTCTGATAGA
